>Addgene plasmid #199197 | pDropIn-T2A-split-intein-Gal4[1-20]-N-int-BlastR | addgene full sequence | sequence record 390549 | Addgene NGS Result
AGCACATCCCCCTTTCGCCAGCTGGCGTAATAGCGAAGAGGCCCGCACCGATCGCCCTTCCCAACAGTTG
CGCAGCCTATACGTACGGCAGTTTAAGGTTTACACCTATAAAAGAGAGAGCCGTTATCGTCTGTTTGTGG
ATGTACAGAGTGATATTATTGACACGCCGGGGCGACGGATGGTGATCCCCCTGGCCAGTGCACGTCTGCT
GTCAGATAAAGTCTCCCGTGAACTTTACCCGGTGGTGCATATCGGGGATGAAAGCTGGCGCATGATGACC
ACCGATATGGCCAGTGTGCCGGTCTCCGTTATCGGGGAAGAAGTGGCTGATCTCAGCCACCGCGAAAATG
ACATCAAAAACGCCATTAACCTGATGTTCTGGGGAATATAAATGTCAGGCATGAGATTATCAAAAAGGAT
CTTCACCTAGATCCTTTTCACGTAGAAAGCCAGTCCGCAGAAACGGTGCTGACCCCGGATGAATGTCAGC
TACTGGGCTATCTGGACAAGGGAAAACGCAAGCGCAAAGAGAAAGCAGGTAGCTTGCAGTGGGCTTACAT
GGCGATAGCTAGACTGGGCGGTTTTATGGACAGCAAGCGAACCGGAATTGCCAGCTGGGGCGCCCTCTGG
TAAGGTTGGGAAGCCCTGCAAAGTAAACTGGATGGCTTTCTTGCCGCCAAGGATCTGATGGCGCAGGGGA
TCAAGCTCTGATCAAGAGACAGGATGAGGATCGTTTCGCATGATTGAACAAGATGGATTGCACGCAGGTT
CTCCGGCCGCTTGGGTGGAGAGGCTATTCGGCTATGACTGGGCACAACAGACAATCGGCTGCTCTGATGC
CGCCGTGTTCCGGCTGTCAGCGCAGGGGCGCCCGGTTCTTTTTGTCAAGACCGACCTGTCCGGTGCCCTG
AATGAACTGCAAGACGAGGCAGCGCGGCTATCGTGGCTGGCCACGACGGGCGTTCCTTGCGCAGCTGTGC
TCGACGTTGTCACTGAAGCGGGAAGGGACTGGCTGCTATTGGGCGAAGTGCCGGGGCAGGATCTCCTGTC
ATCTCACCTTGCTCCTGCCGAGAAAGTATCCATCATGGCTGATGCAATGCGGCGGCTGCATACGCTTGAT
CCGGCTACCTGCCCATTCGACCACCAAGCGAAACATCGCATCGAGCGAGCACGTACTCGGATGGAAGCCG
GTCTTGTCGATCAGGATGATCTGGACGAAGAGCATCAGGGGCTCGCGCCAGCCGAACTGTTCGCCAGGCT
CAAGGCGAGCATGCCCGACGGCGAGGATCTCGTCGTGACCCATGGCGATGCCTGCTTGCCGAATATCATG
GTGGAAAATGGCCGCTTTTCTGGATTCATCGACTGTGGCCGGCTGGGTGTGGCGGACCGCTATCAGGACA
TAGCGTTGGCTACCCGTGATATTGCTGAAGAGCTTGGCGGCGAATGGGCTGACCGCTTCCTCGTGCTTTA
CGGTATCGCCGCTCCCGATTCGCAGCGCATCGCCTTCTATCGCCTTCTTGACGAGTTCTTCTGAATTATT
AACGCTTACAATTTCCTGATGCGGTATTTTCTCCTTACGCATCTGTGCGGTATTTCACACCGCATCAGGT
GGCACTTTTCGGGGAAATGTGCGCGGAACCCCTATTTGTTTATTTTTCTAAATACATTCAAATATGTATC
CGCTCATGAGACAATAACCCTGATAAATGCTTCAATAATAGCACGTGAGGAGGGCCACCATGGCCAAGTT
GACCAGTGCCGTTCCGGTGCTCACCGCGCGCGACGTCGCCGGAGCGGTCGAGTTCTGGACCGACCGGCTC
GGGTTCTCCCGGGACTTCGTGGAGGACGACTTCGCCGGTGTGGTCCGGGACGACGTGACCCTGTTCATCA
GCGCGGTCCAGGACCAGGTGGTGCCGGACAACACCCTGGCCTGGGTGTGGGTGCGCGGCCTGGACGAGCT
GTACGCCGAGTGGTCGGAGGTCGTGTCCACGAACTTCCGGGACGCCTCCGGGCCGGCCATGACCGAGATC
GGCGAGCAGCCGTGGGGGCGGGAGTTCGCCCTGCGCGACCCGGCCGGCAACTGCGTGCACTTCGTGGCCG
AGGAGCAGGACTGACACGTGCTAAAACTTCATTTTTAATTTAAAAGGATCTAGGTGAAGATCCTTTTTGA
TAATCTCATGACCAAAATCCCTTAACGTGAGTTTTCGTTCCACTGAGCGTCAGACCCCGTAGAAAAGATC
AAAGGATCTTCTTGAGATCCTTTTTTTCTGCGCGTAATCTGCTGCTTGCAAACAAAAAAACCACCGCTAC
CAGCGGTGGTTTGTTTGCCGGATCAAGAGCTACCAACTCTTTTTCCGAAGGTAACTGGCTTCAGCAGAGC
GCAGATACCAAATACTGTTCTTCTAGTGTAGCCGTAGTTAGGCCACCACTTCAAGAACTCTGTAGCACCG
CCTACATACCTCGCTCTGCTAATCCTGTTACCAGTGGCTGCTGCCAGTGGCGATAAGTCGTGTCTTACCG
GGTTGGACTCAAGACGATAGTTACCGGATAAGGCGCAGCGGTCGGGCTGAACGGGGGGTTCGTGCACACA
GCCCAGCTTGGAGCGAACGACCTACACCGAACTGAGATACCTACAGCGTGAGCTATGAGAAAGCGCCACG
CTTCCCGAAGGGAGAAAGGCGGACAGGTATCCGGTAAGCGGCAGGGTCGGAACAGGAGAGCGCACGAGGG
AGCTTCCAGGGGGAAACGCCTGGTATCTTTATAGTCCTGTCGGGTTTCGCCACCTCTGACTTGAGCGTCG
ATTTTTGTGATGCTCGTCAGGGGGGCGGAGCCTATGGAAAAACGCCAGCAACGCGGCCTTTTTACGGTTC
CTGGCCTTTTGCTGGCCTTTTGCTCACATGTTCTTTCCTGCGTTATCCCCTGATTCTGTGGATAACCGTA
TTACCGCCTTTGAGTGAGCTGATACCGCTCGCCGCAGCCGAACGACCGAGCGCAGCGAGTCAGTGAGCGA
GGAAGCGGAAGAGCGCCCAATACGCAAACCGCCTCTCCCCGCGCGTTGGCCGATTCATTAATGCAGCTGG
CACGACAGGTTTCCCGACTGGAAAGCGGGCAGTGAGCGCAACGCAATTAATGTGAGTTAGCTCACTCATT
AGGCACCCCAGGCTTTACACTTTATGCTTCCGGCTCGTATGTTGTGTGGAATTGTGAGCGGATAACAATT
TCACACAGGAAACAGCTATGACCATGATTACGCCAAGCTATTTAGGTGACACTATAGAATACTCAAGCTA
TGCATCAAGCTTGGTACCGAGCTCGGATCCACTAGTAACGGCCGCCAGTGTGCTGGAATTCGCCCTTAAA
CTGAGACGGGTGGAAGCGGAGGTAGCGCGGCCGCCGAGGGCCGCGGCAGCCTGCTGACCTGCGGCGATGT
GGAGGAGAACCCCGGGCCCGCTAGCATGAAGCTACTGTCTTCTATCGAACAAGCATGCGATATTTGCCGA
CTTAAAAAGCTCAAGTGCCTGGATCTGAAGACCCAGGTGCAGACCCCCCAGGGCATGAAGGAGATCAGCA
ACATCCAGGTGGGCGATCTGGTGCTGAGCAACACCGGCTACAACGAGGTGCTGAACGTGTTCCCCAAGAG
CAAGAAGAAGAGCTACAAGATCACCCTGGAGGATGGCAAGGAGATCATCTGCAGCGAGGAGCACCTGTTC
CCCACCCAGACCGGCGAGATGAACATCAGCGGCGGCCTGAAGGAGGGCATGTGCCTGTACGTGAAGGAGT
AACCTCTAGAGTCGACTAAAGCCAAATAGAAATTATTCAGTTCTGGCTTAAGTTTTTAAAAGTGATATTA
TTTATTTGGTTGTAACCAACCAAAAGAATGTAAATAACTAATACATAATTATGTTAGTTTTAAGTTAGCA
ACAAATTGATTTTAGCTATATTAGCTACTTGGTTAATAAATAGAATATATTTATTTAAAGATAATTCGTT
TTTATTGTCAGGGAGTGAGTTTGCTTAAAAACTCGTTTGGATCATAACTTCGTATAATGTATGCTATACG
AAGTTATCGTACGGGATCTAATTCAATTAGAGACTAATTCAATTAGAGCTAATTCAATTAGGATCCAAGC
TTATCGATTTCGAACCCTCGACCGCCGGAGTATAAATAGAGGCGCTTCGTCTACGGAGCGACAATTCAAT
TCAAACAAGCAAAGTGAACACGTCGCTAAGCGAAAGCTAAGCAAATAAACAAGCGCAGCTGAACAAGCTA
AACAATCGGCTCGAAGCCGGTCGCCACCATGGCCTCCTCCGAGGACGTCATCAAGGAGTTCATGCGCTTC
AAGGTGCGCATGGAGGGCTCCGTGAACGGCCACGAGTTCGAGATCGAGGGCGAGGGCGAGGGCCGCCCCT
ACGAGGGCACCCAGACCGCCAAGCTGAAGGTGACCAAGGGCGGCCCCCTGCCCTTCGCCTGGGACATCCT
GTCCCCCCAGTTCCAGTACGGCTCCAAGGTGTACGTGAAGCACCCCGCCGACATCCCCGACTACAAGAAG
CTGTCCTTCCCCGAGGGCTTCAAGTGGGAGCGCGTGATGAACTTCGAGGACGGCGGCGTGGTGACCGTGA
CCCAGGACTCCTCCCTCCAGGACGGCTCCTTCATCTACAAGGTGAAGTTCATCGGCGTGAACTTCCCCTC
CGACGGCCCCGTAATGCAGAAGAAGACTATGGGCTGGGAGGCGTCCACCGAGCGCCTGTACCCCCGCGAC
GGCGTGCTGAAGGGCGAGATCCACAAGGCCCTGAAGCTGAAGGACGGCGGCCACTACCTGGTGGAGTTCA
AGTCCATCTACATGGCCAAGAAGCCCGTGCAGCTGCCCGGCTACTACTACGTGGACTCCAAGCTGGACAT
CACCTCCCACAACGAGGACTACACCATCGTGGAGCAGTACGAGCGCGCCGAGGGCCGCCACCACCTGTTC
CTGTAGGGGCCGCGACTCTAGATCATAATCAGCCATACCACATTTGTAGAGGTTTTACTTGCTTTAAAAA
ACCTCCCACACCTCCCCCTGAACCTGAAACATAAAATGAATGCAATTGTTGTTGTTAACTTGTTTATTGC
AGCTTATAATGGTTACAAATAAAGCAATAGCATCACAAATTTCACAAATAAAGCATTTTTTTCACTGCAT
TCTAGTTGTGGTTTGTCCAAACTCATCAATGTATCTTAACCGTCTGTAAGCAGCCTAGAATCCCAAAACA
AACTGGTTATTGTGGTAGGTCATTTGTTTGGCAGAAAGAAAACTCGAGAAATTTCTCTGGCCGTTATTCG
TTATTCTCTCTTTTCTTTTTGGGTCGCTCCCTCTCTGCACTAATGCTCTCTCACTCTGTCACACAGTAAA
CGGCATACTGCTCTCGTTGGTTCGAGAGAGCGCGCCTCGAATGTTCGCGAAAAGAGCGCCGGAGTATAAA
TAGAGGCGCTTCGTCTACGGAGCGACAATTCAATTCAAACAAGCAAAGTGAACACGTCGCTAAGCGAAAG
CTAAGCAAATAAACAAGCGCAGCTGAACAAGCTAAACAATCTGCAGTAAAGTGCAAGTTAAAGTGAATCA
ATTAAAAGTAACCAGCAACCAAGTAAATCAACTGCAACTACTGAAATCTGCCAAGAAGTAATTATTGAAT
ACAAGAAGAGAACACTCAATACTCGAATCCATGTGGGAGTTTATTCTTGACACAGATATTTATGATATAA
TAACTGAGTAAGCTTAACATAAGGAGGAAAACAAAATGAAAACCTTCAACATCAGCCAGCAGGACCTGGA
ACTGGTGGAGGTGGCTACCGAGAAGATTACGATGCTCTACGAGGATAACAAGCACCACGTGGGAGCTGCC
ATTCGCACCAAGACGGGCGAGATTATCAGTGCCGTGCACATTGAGGCCTACATCGGACGCGTGACCGTGT
GTGCCGAGGCCATTGCCATTGGCAGTGCCGTGAGCAACGGCCAGAAGGATTTTGATACCATTGTGGCCGT
GCGTCACCCATACTCCGATGAGGTGGACCGTAGCATCCGTGTCGTGTCCCCGTGTGGAATGTGCCGTGAG
CTGATTAGCGATTACGCCCCCGATTGCTTCGTGCTGATTGAGATGAACGGCAAGCTGGTCAAGACCACCA
TTGAGGAACTGATTCCCCTGAAGTATACCCGTAACTAAGCTTGGCAATAAAAAGACAGAATAAAACGCAC
GGGTGTTGGGTCGTTTGTTCCGCTGTCAGGAGGAAGGCCCATACGATAACTTCGTATAATGTATGCTATA
CGAAGTTATGAGCTCCACGTCTCTCGCGAAGGGCGAATTCTGCAGATATCCATCACACTGGCGGCCGCTC
GAGCATGCATCTAGAGGGCCCAATTCGCCCTATAGTGAGTCGTATTACAATTCACTGGCCGTCGTTTTAC
AACGTCGTGACTGGGAAAACCCTGGCGTTACCCAACTTAATCGCCTTGC
Features (pLannotate 1.2.2; 24 found; start..end, strand, type, name):
     88..391     +  CDS            ccdB (fragment): CcdB, a bacterial toxin that poisons DNA gyrase; ccdB; Plasmids containing the ccdB gene cannot be propagated in standard E. coli strains.
    439..708     +  CDS            tnpA (fragment): TN5P_ECOLX - Also known as tnp. Experimental evidence at protein level: Swiss-Prot protein existence level 1. Mediates transposition of transposon Tn5 by a 'cut and paste' mechanism. First, the monomeric transposase binds the 19 bp inverted DNA repeats flanking the transposon. Then, dimerization of the DNA- bound transposase creates a synaptic DNA complex. After nicking of the first DNA strand, excision of the transposon proceeds through a series of intermediates. The transposase then mediates the insertion of the transposon at a new site by strand transfer. The activity of the wild- type tran
    740..1534    +  CDS            NeoR/KanR: aminoglycoside phosphotransferase from Tn5; aph(3')-II (or nptII); confers resistance to neomycin, kanamycin, and G418 (Geneticin®)
   1555..1605    -  misc_feature   bom (fragment): basis of mobility region from pBR322
   1632..1720    +  promoter       AmpR promoter (fragment): bla
   1740..2114    +  CDS            BleoR: antibiotic-binding protein; Sh ble from Streptoalloteichus hindustanus; confers resistance to bleomycin, phleomycin, and Zeocin™
   2252..2840    +  rep_origin     ori: high-copy-number ColE1/pMB1/pBR322/pUC origin of replication
   3023..3115    +  CDS            lacI (fragment): lac repressor; lacI; The lac repressor binds to the lac operator to inhibit transcription in E. coli. This inhibition can be relieved by adding lactose or isopropyl-β-D-thiogalactopyranoside (IPTG).
   3128..3149    +  protein_bind   CAP binding site: CAP binding activates transcription in the presence of cAMP. E. coli catabolite activator protein
   3164..3194    +  promoter       lac promoter: promoter for the E. coli lac operon
   3202..3218    +  protein_bind   lac operator: The lac repressor binds to the lac operator to inhibit transcription in E. coli. This inhibition can be relieved by adding lactose or isopropyl-β-D-thiogalactopyranoside (IPTG). lac repressor encoded by lacI
   3260..3278    +  promoter       SP6 promoter: promoter for bacteriophage SP6 RNA polymerase
   3456..3518    +  CDS            GAL4 DNA binding domain (fragment): DNA binding domain of the GAL4 transcriptional activator; Saccharomyces cerevisiae GAL4 (truncated)
   4034..4067    -  protein_bind   loxP: Cre-mediated recombination occurs in the 8-bp core sequence (GCATACAT). Cre recombinase
   4155..4277    +  promoter       hsp70 promoter (fragment): Drosophila melanogaster hsp70Bb promoter
   4299..4973    +  CDS            DsRed-Express: DsRed-Express is a basic (constitutively fluorescent) orange fluorescent protein published in 2002, derived from Discosoma sp.. It is reported to be a rapidly-maturing tetramer with low acid sensitivity.
   4991..5074    +  CDS            large T antigen (fragment): large T antigen from SV40 (simian virus 40)
   5097..5218    +  polyA_signal   SV40 poly(A) signal: SV40 polyadenylation signal
   5235..5683    +  promoter       hsp70 promoter: Drosophila melanogaster hsp70Bb promoter
   5776..6195    +  CDS            bsr: BSR_BACCE - Experimental evidence at protein level: Swiss-Prot protein existence level 1. Catalyzes the deamination of the cytosine moiety of the antibiotics blasticidin S, cytomycin and acetylblasticidin S. From Bacillus cereus.
   6203..6250    +  polyA_signal   HSV TK poly(A) signal: herpes simplex virus thymidine kinase polyadenylation signal (Cole and Stacy, 1985)
   6276..6309    -  protein_bind   loxP: Cre-mediated recombination occurs in the 8-bp core sequence (GCATACAT). Cre recombinase
   6399..6417    -  promoter       T7 promoter: promoter for bacteriophage T7 RNA polymerase
   6420..78      +  CDS            lacZα (fragment) (across the origin): LacZα fragment of β-galactosidase; lacZ fragment
