[The description below was written by a language model from this plasmid's Addgene catalogue record and pLannotate feature annotations shown in this document.]
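Description:
pDropIn-T2A-split-intein-Gal4[1-20]-N-int-BlastR is a donor-cassette plasmid built in the Invitrogen pCR-Blunt II-TOPO cloning backbone and catalogued as an insect expression vector for Drosophila melanogaster work. It totals 6,489 bp with a 2,971 bp insert. In E. coli it replicates from a high-copy ColE1/pUC-type origin and is selected with kanamycin through the Tn5 NeoR/KanR gene. The backbone also retains a Zeocin/bleomycin resistance gene, the lac promoter/operator, interrupted lacZα–ccdB sequences typical of TOPO vectors, and SP6 and T7 promoters flanking the insertion site.

The plasmid is not meant to be used directly. It supplies a fragment that is released by BsmBI digestion and placed into knock-in vectors by "Drop-In" cloning. According to its name, the payload begins with a T2A ribosome-skipping peptide followed by Gal4 residues 1–20 fused to the N-terminal half of a split intein; the annotation detects only the short GAL4 DNA-binding domain fragment, and the T2A and intein portions are not annotated. When knocked in-frame into a target gene, this arrangement should co-express the Gal4 N-fragment in that gene's pattern. Functional Gal4 is reconstituted by intein trans-splicing only where a complementary half is also present, which gives intersectional labelling that remains repressible by Gal80.

Downstream, two loxP sites in the same orientation bracket a marker module that is therefore removable with Cre. It comprises DsRed-Express behind a partial hsp70 promoter with an SV40 polyadenylation signal, and the bsr blasticidin deaminase gene driven by a full hsp70 promoter with an HSV TK polyadenylation signal. These markers allow visual screening and blasticidin selection of knock-in events.
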