Addgene plasmid #199197: pDropIn-T2A-split-intein-Gal4[1-20]-N-int-BlastR
Purpose: Insert to create split-intein Gal4[N-int] knock-in vectors, with blasticidin resistance, via Drop-In cloning, released via BsmBI digest
Depositing lab: Norbert Perrimon. Depositing organization: Harvard Medical School. Publication: split-intein Gal4 provides intersectional genetic labeling that is repressible by Gal80. Ewen-Campen B, Luan H, Xu J, Singh R, Joshi N, Thakkar T, Berger B, White BH, Perrimon N. Proc Natl Acad Sci U S A. 2023 Jun 13;120(24):e2304730120. doi: 10.1073/pnas.2304730120. Epub 2023 Jun 5. PubMed 37276389.
Backbone
  Vector backbone: PCR Blunt II - TOPO
  Backbone manufacturer: Invitrogen
  Total vector size (bp): 6489
  Vector type: Insect Expression
Growth in bacteria
  Bacterial resistance: Kanamycin, 50 μg/mL
  Growth temperature: 37°C
  Growth strain: DH5alpha
  Copy number: Unknown
Gene/Insert
  Gene/Insert name: T2A-split-intein-Gal4[1-20]-N-int-BlastR
  Species: D. melanogaster (fly)
  Insert size (bp): 2971
Terms and licenses: Academic/Nonprofit Terms; Industry Terms: Not Available to Industry
How to cite: pDropIn-T2A-split-intein-Gal4[1-20]-N-int-BlastR was a gift from Norbert Perrimon (Addgene plasmid # 199197 ; http://n2t.net/addgene:199197 ; RRID:Addgene_199197)
